Addgene plasmid #114403: AICSDP-29: LMNB1-mTagRFP-T
Purpose: Homology arms and mTagRFPT-linker sequence for N-terminus tagging of human LMNB1
Depositing lab: Allen Institute for Cell Science. Depositing organization: Allen Institute.
Backbone
  Vector backbone: pUC57
  Vector type: Mammalian Expression, CRISPR ; Donor Template
Growth in bacteria
  Bacterial resistance: Ampicillin, 100 μg/mL
  Growth temperature: 37°C
  Growth strain: DH5alpha
  Copy number: High Copy
Gene/Insert
  Gene/Insert name: LMNB1 Homology Arms with mTagRFPT-linker (alt names: ADLD; LMN)
  Species: H. sapiens (human)
  Insert size (bp): 2758
  Mutation: homology arms contain point mutations to disrupt crRNA binding sites used
  Entrez Gene: LMNB1 (a.k.a. ADLD, LMN, LMN2, LMNB, MCPH26)
  Tag / fusion protein: mTagRFPT-linker (N terminal on insert)
  Cloning method: Unknown
Terms and licenses: Academic/Nonprofit Terms; Industry Terms
Depositor comments: This plasmid has been used with locus-specific CRISPR/Cas9 to add a mTagRFP-T tag to the N-terminus of human LMNB1 in WTC human induced pluripotent stem cells by the Allen Institute for Cell Science. Linker (AA) sequence: SGLRSRAQAS. After protein tagging using this donor template plasmid and CRISPR/Cas9 reagents, transfected cells may exhibit varying intensity levels of fluorescence, likely due to editing precision. To obtain cells of uniform intensity levels, see our protocol for fluorescence-assisted cell sorting and subcloning of transfected cells (https://www.allencell.org/instructional-videos-and-tutorials-for-cell-methods.html) Further, we recommend PCR-based assays for identifying precisely edited clones as previously described (https://www.molbiolcell.org/doi/abs/10.1091/mbc.e17-03-0209) For more information on the entire plasmid collection, please see https://www.addgene.org/allen-institute-cell-science/ .
How to cite: AICSDP-29: LMNB1-mTagRFP-T was a gift from Allen Institute for Cell Science (Addgene plasmid # 114403 ; http://n2t.net/addgene:114403 ; RRID:Addgene_114403)
