[The description below was written by a language model from this plasmid's Addgene catalogue record and pLannotate feature annotations shown in this document.]
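Description:
AICSDP-29: LMNB1-mTagRFP-T is a CRISPR/Cas9 homology-directed repair donor template built in the pUC57 cloning backbone, designed to place the red fluorescent protein mTagRFP-T at the N-terminus of the endogenous human LMNB1 gene, which encodes lamin B1, a component of the nuclear lamina. The 5,429 nt plasmid is propagated in E. coli at high copy from a ColE1/pUC-type origin and selected with ampicillin through the AmpR (β-lactamase) gene and its bla promoter. The remaining backbone annotations (lac promoter, lac operator, CAP binding site, and fragments of lacZα, lacI, rop and bom) are remnants of the cloning vector and play no part in the editing function.

The 2,758 bp insert consists of human LMNB1 homology arms flanking an mTagRFP-T coding sequence and a short peptide linker. In the feature table the TagRFP-T open reading frame lies immediately upstream of an annotated LMNB1 coding fragment, with a small gap corresponding to the linker, consistent with an in-frame N-terminal fusion; the LMNB1 fragment forms part of the downstream arm. No mammalian promoter is annotated, as expected for a donor whose tag is expressed from the native LMNB1 locus after integration rather than from the plasmid. The homology arms carry point mutations that disrupt the crRNA binding sites used, preventing Cas9 from re-cutting the donor or the edited allele. The depositor used this plasmid with locus-specific CRISPR/Cas9 reagents to tag LMNB1 in WTC human induced pluripotent stem cells. They note that transfected cells can vary in fluorescence intensity, likely because of differences in editing precision, so sorting, subcloning and PCR-based screening are advised to identify precisely edited clones.
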