Features (pLannotate 1.2.2; 12 found; start..end, strand, type, name):
   1059..1790    +  CDS            TagRFP-T: TagRFP-T is a basic (constitutively fluorescent) red fluorescent protein published in 2008, derived from Entacmaea quadricolor. It has low acid sensitivity.
   1821..2174    +  CDS            LMNB1 (fragment): LMNB1_HUMAN - Also known as LMN2, LMNB. Experimental evidence at protein level: Swiss-Prot protein existence level 1. Lamins are components of the nuclear lamina, a fibrous layer on the nucleoplasmic side of the inner nuclear membrane, which is thought to provide a framework for the nuclear envelope and may also interact with chromatin. From Homo sapiens (Human).
   2876..2892    -  protein_bind   lac operator: The lac repressor binds to the lac operator to inhibit transcription in E. coli. This inhibition can be relieved by adding lactose or isopropyl-β-D-thiogalactopyranoside (IPTG). lac repressor encoded by lacI
   2900..2930    -  promoter       lac promoter: promoter for the E. coli lac operon
   2945..2966    -  protein_bind   CAP binding site: CAP binding activates transcription in the presence of cAMP. E. coli catabolite activator protein
   2979..3071    -  CDS            lacI (fragment): lac repressor; lacI; The lac repressor binds to the lac operator to inhibit transcription in E. coli. This inhibition can be relieved by adding lactose or isopropyl-β-D-thiogalactopyranoside (IPTG).
   3254..3842    -  rep_origin     ori: high-copy-number ColE1/pMB1/pBR322/pUC origin of replication
   4013..4873    -  CDS            AmpR: β-lactamase; bla; confers resistance to ampicillin, carbenicillin, and related antibiotics
   4874..4978    -  promoter       AmpR promoter: bla
   5073..5108    +  CDS            rop (fragment): Rop protein, which maintains plasmids at low copy number; rop
   5210..5309    +  misc_feature   bom (fragment): basis of mobility region from pBR322
   5315..43      -  CDS            lacZα (fragment) (across the origin): LacZα fragment of β-galactosidase; lacZ fragment
>Addgene plasmid #114403 | AICSDP-29: LMNB1-mTagRFP-T | addgene full sequence | sequence record 220813 | Addgene NGS Result
GGGTTTTCCCAGTCACGACGTTGTAAAACGACGGCCAGTGAATTGACGCGTATTGGGATTAAAGGCTGGT
ACTTGGAACCTGCAAGCCGTGCATTTGGAACCTCGGACTCAAGTGCCTATTACGTAATTCCACAGCGTCC
CGGCCTCCAGGCCGTTTCCCGAGCCCTCCAGCGGAGCGGGGGATAAGGTTACCACGCCCGCGGTGGCCGG
GGACACTCTGAGTTTCGCGTGTGGCTTTTAGGGACGTTTATATTTGAATTTCCCTGAACCGCCGAGTGTG
GGCGGTGGCGCAGATCCGTCCCGGAAACCTCCGGGCTCCTTCCCGCCTTTCTCAGGCCCGGCCCCTCCAA
GGGGTCCCCGCGGGGCGGCGGGAGGGCCCTGGGCCCAGAGCCGCGCGGGTGGGCAGTCCCAGGCGTCCTT
CCTTACAGCCCTGAGCCTGGTCCGGGAACCGCCCAGCCGGGAGGGCCGAGCTGACGGTTGCCCAAGGGCC
AGATTTTAAATTTACAGGCCCGGCCCCCGAACCGCCGAAGCGCGCTGCCTGCTCCCCATTGGCCCATGGT
AGTCACGTGGAGGCGCCGGGGCGTGCCGGCCATGTTGGGGAGTGCGGCGCCGCGGCCCGCGCCACCTCCG
CCCCCCGCGGCTTGCCTCCAGCCCGCCCCTCCCGGCCCTCCTCCCCCCGCCCGCCGCTCCGTGCAGCCTG
AGAGGAAACAAAGTGCTGCGAGCAGGAGACGGCGGCGGCGCGAACCCTGCTGGGCCTCCAGTCACCCTCG
TCTTGCATTTTCCCGCGTGCGTGTGTGAGTGGGTGTGTGTGTTTTCTTACAAAGGGTATTTCGCGATCGA
TCGATTGATTCGTAGTTCCCCCCCGCGCGCCTTTGCCCTTTGTGCTGTAATCGAGCTCCCGCCATCCCAG
GTGCTTCTCCGTTCCTCTAAACGCCAGCGTCTGGACGTGAGCGCAGGTCGCCGGTTTGTGCCTTCGGTCC
CCGCTTCGCCCCCTGCCGTCCCCTCCTTATCACGGTCCCGCTCGCGGCCTCGCCGCCCCGCTGTCTCCGC
CGCCCGCCATGGTGTCTAAGGGCGAAGAGCTGATTAAGGAGAACATGCACATGAAGCTGTACATGGAGGG
CACCGTGAACAACCACCACTTCAAGTGCACATCCGAGGGCGAAGGCAAGCCCTACGAGGGCACCCAGACC
ATGAGAATCAAGGTGGTCGAGGGCGGCCCTCTCCCCTTCGCCTTCGACATCCTGGCTACCAGCTTCATGT
ACGGCAGCAGAACCTTCATCAACCACACCCAGGGCATCCCCGATTTCTTTAAGCAGTCCTTCCCTGAGGG
CTTCACATGGGAGAGAGTCACCACATACGAAGACGGGGGCGTGCTGACCGCTACCCAGGACACCAGCCTC
CAGGACGGCTGCCTCATCTACAACGTCAAGATCAGAGGGGTGAACTTCCCATCCAACGGCCCTGTGATGC
AGAAGAAAACACTCGGCTGGGAGGCCAACACCGAGATGCTGTACCCCGCTGACGGCGGCCTGGAAGGCAG
AACCGACATGGCCCTGAAGCTCGTGGGCGGGGGCCACCTGATCTGCAACTTCAAGACCACATACAGATCC
AAGAAACCCGCTAAGAACCTCAAGATGCCCGGCGTCTACTATGTGGACCACAGACTGGAAAGAATCAAGG
AGGCCGACAAAGAGACCTACGTCGAGCAGCACGAGGTGGCTGTGGCCAGATACTGCGACCTCCCTAGCAA
ACTGGGGCACAAACTTAATGGCATGGACGAGCTGTACAAGAGCGGCCTGAGAAGCAGAGCCCAGGCCAGC
GCGACTGCGACCCCCGTGCCGCCGCGGATGGGCAGCCGCGCTGGCGGCCCCACCACGCCGCTGAGCCCCA
CGCGCCTGTCGCGGCTCCAGGAGAAGGAGGAGCTGCGCGAGCTCAATGACCGGCTGGCGGTGTACATCGA
CAAGGTGCGCAGCCTGGAGACGGAGAACAGCGCGCTGCAGCTGCAGGTGACGGAGCGCGAGGAGGTGCGC
GGCCGTGAGCTCACCGGCCTCAAGGCGCTCTACGAGACCGAGCTGGCCGACGCGCGACGCGCGCTCGACG
ACACGGCCCGCGAGCGCGCCAAGCTGCAGATCGAGCTGGGCAAGTGCAAGGCGGAACACGACCAGCTGCT
CCTCAAGTGAGTGCTAGCTGGCGGCCGCGTTAGCGCCAAGGAGGGGCGGGGGCGCAACCGCGGCGACCAG
CTCACCGGGTTCTGCCGTGGGGAGGGAGCAGAGGCCAGGATGCACGCGTCCTTCTGAAGGAACAGGGTCT
CGGTCTCCGGAAAGGAGAAAGAATCTAGAGTTCATAGCGGAGCAGGGGTCGCGGAGGGGGCTCGAGCTGT
AGCGCTGGGGGGCCGTGATGCCCATTTCTAGATTTTGGATACCCGCTGGGACGTGGTAAGTGCGCGCCTG
GGACTGCCGAGAAGGAGCTCCCGCTTTCGCACTCGAATCCGGGGAGCCGGCGCGGAGAGGCGGCCCCTCA
GGCCCCAGGTGCGGGGAGCTGGAGCGCGAGCGCGCGCTCGCGTGCGCGCCCCAGTTTCCGGCCGGCGCGA
GACAAAGCGTCTAGCGGATTTGCAGTGCCGGGATGGGCGGCCGGGGAGGACTGGCAGCCCGCCTCTAGAA
TGAATGAGCTTCGCGCGGGCAGAGAGAGGAAGGGGAGGGACCTTCCCGCAGCATCCGCGTCTCCTGGGGG
TGGGTCCCGCTTTGGCGCGCTCAGTCTTGGCCCTGTGACGTTTTGCGAAGATTCTACGCCTGCTTTAGGC
GGGAGAGAGAGGCGGAGATCCCAATGGCGCGCCGAGCTTGGCGTAATCATGGTCATAGCTGTTTCCTGTG
TGAAATTGTTATCCGCTCACAATTCCACACAACATACGAGCCGGAAGCATAAAGTGTAAAGCCTGGGGTG
CCTAATGAGTGAGCTAACTCACATTAATTGCGTTGCGCTCACTGCCCGCTTTCCAGTCGGGAAACCTGTC
GTGCCAGCTGCATTAATGAATCGGCCAACGCGCGGGGAGAGGCGGTTTGCGTATTGGGCGCTCTTCCGCT
TCCTCGCTCACTGACTCGCTGCGCTCGGTCGTTCGGCTGCGGCGAGCGGTATCAGCTCACTCAAAGGCGG
TAATACGGTTATCCACAGAATCAGGGGATAACGCAGGAAAGAACATGTGAGCAAAAGGCCAGCAAAAGGC
CAGGAACCGTAAAAAGGCCGCGTTGCTGGCGTTTTTCCATAGGCTCCGCCCCCCTGACGAGCATCACAAA
AATCGACGCTCAAGTCAGAGGTGGCGAAACCCGACAGGACTATAAAGATACCAGGCGTTTCCCCCTGGAA
GCTCCCTCGTGCGCTCTCCTGTTCCGACCCTGCCGCTTACCGGATACCTGTCCGCCTTTCTCCCTTCGGG
AAGCGTGGCGCTTTCTCATAGCTCACGCTGTAGGTATCTCAGTTCGGTGTAGGTCGTTCGCTCCAAGCTG
GGCTGTGTGCACGAACCCCCCGTTCAGCCCGACCGCTGCGCCTTATCCGGTAACTATCGTCTTGAGTCCA
ACCCGGTAAGACACGACTTATCGCCACTGGCAGCAGCCACTGGTAACAGGATTAGCAGAGCGAGGTATGT
AGGCGGTGCTACAGAGTTCTTGAAGTGGTGGCCTAACTACGGCTACACTAGAAGAACAGTATTTGGTATC
TGCGCTCTGCTGAAGCCAGTTACCTTCGGAAAAAGAGTTGGTAGCTCTTGATCCGGCAAACAAACCACCG
CTGGTAGCGGTGGTTTTTTTGTTTGCAAGCAGCAGATTACGCGCAGAAAAAAAGGATCTCAAGAAGATCC
TTTGATCTTTTCTACGGGGTCTGACGCTCAGTGGAACGAAAACTCACGTTAAGGGATTTTGGTCATGAGA
TTATCAAAAAGGATCTTCACCTAGATCCTTTTAAATTAAAAATGAAGTTTTAAATCAATCTAAAGTATAT
ATGAGTAAACTTGGTCTGACAGTTACCAATGCTTAATCAGTGAGGCACCTATCTCAGCGATCTGTCTATT
TCGTTCATCCATAGTTGCCTGACTCCCCGTCGTGTAGATAACTACGATACGGGAGGGCTTACCATCTGGC
CCCAGTGCTGCAATGATACCGCGAGACCCACGCTCACCGGCTCCAGATTTATCAGCAATAAACCAGCCAG
CCGGAAGGGCCGAGCGCAGAAGTGGTCCTGCAACTTTATCCGCCTCCATCCAGTCTATTAATTGTTGCCG
GGAAGCTAGAGTAAGTAGTTCGCCAGTTAATAGTTTGCGCAACGTTGTTGCCATTGCTACAGGCATCGTG
GTGTCACGCTCGTCGTTTGGTATGGCTTCATTCAGCTCCGGTTCCCAACGATCAAGGCGAGTTACATGAT
CCCCCATGTTGTGCAAAAAAGCGGTTAGCTCCTTCGGTCCTCCGATCGTTGTCAGAAGTAAGTTGGCCGC
AGTGTTATCACTCATGGTTATGGCAGCACTGCATAATTCTCTTACTGTCATGCCATCCGTAAGATGCTTT
TCTGTGACTGGTGAGTACTCAACCAAGTCATTCTGAGAATAGTGTATGCGGCGACCGAGTTGCTCTTGCC
CGGCGTCAATACGGGATAATACCGCGCCACATAGCAGAACTTTAAAAGTGCTCATCATTGGAAAACGTTC
TTCGGGGCGAAAACTCTCAAGGATCTTACCGCTGTTGAGATCCAGTTCGATGTAACCCACTCGTGCACCC
AACTGATCTTCAGCATCTTTTACTTTCACCAGCGTTTCTGGGTGAGCAAAAACAGGAAGGCAAAATGCCG
CAAAAAAGGGAATAAGGGCGACACGGAAATGTTGAATACTCATACTCTTCCTTTTTCAATATTATTGAAG
CATTTATCAGGGTTATTGTCTCATGAGCGGATACATATTTGAATGTATTTAGAAAAATAAACAAATAGGG
GTTCCGCGCACATTTCCCCGAAAAGTGCCACCTGACGTCTAAGAAACCATTATTATCATGACATTAACCT
ATAAAAATAGGCGTATCACGAGGCCCTTTCGTCTCGCGCGTTTCGGTGATGACGGTGAAAACCTCTGACA
CATGCAGCTCCCGGAGACGGTCACAGCTTGTCTGTAAGCGGATGCCGGGAGCAGACAAGCCCGTCAGGGC
GCGTCAGCGGGTGTTGGCGGGTGTCGGGGCTGGCTTAACTATGCGGCATCAGAGCAGATTGTACTGAGAG
TGCACCATATGCGGTGTGAAATACCGCACAGATGCGTAAGGAGAAAATACCGCATCAGGCGCCATTCGCC
ATTCAGGCTGCGCAACTGTTGGGAAGGGCGATCGGTGCGGGCCTCTTCGCTATTACGCCAGCTGGCGAAA
GGGGGATGTGCTGCAAGGCGATTAAGTTGGGTAACGCCA
