>Addgene plasmid #114403 | AICSDP-29: LMNB1-mTagRFP-T | depositor partial sequence | sequence record 215896 | LMNB1 Homology Arms and mTagRFPT-linker
TAAAGGCTGGTACTTGGAACCTGCAAGCCGTGCATTTGGAACCTCGGACTCAAGTGCCTATTACGTAATT
CCACAGCGTCCCGGCCTCCAGGCCGTTTCCCGAGCCCTCCAGCGGAGCGGGGGATAAGGTTACCACGCCC
GCGGTGGCCGGGGACACTCTGAGTTTCGCGTGTGGCTTTTAGGGACGTTTATATTTGAATTTCCCTGAAC
CGCCGAGTGTGGGCGGTGGCGCAGATCCGTCCCGGAAACCTCCGGGCTCCTTCCCGCCTTTCTCAGGCCC
GGCCCCTCCAAGGGGTCCCCGCGGGGCGGCGGGAGGGCCCTGGGCCCAGAGCCGCGCGGGTGGGCAGTCC
CAGGCGTCCTTCCTTACAGCCCTGAGCCTGGTCCGGGAACCGCCCAGCCGGGAGGGCCGAGCTGACGGTT
GCCCAAGGGCCAGATTTTAAATTTACAGGCCCGGCCCCCGAACCGCCGAAGCGCGCTGCCTGCTCCCCAT
TGGCCCATGGTAGTCACGTGGAGGCGCCGGGGCGTGCCGGCCATGTTGGGGAGTGCGGCGCCGCGGCCCG
CGCCACCTCCGCCCCCCGCGGCTTGCCTCCAGCCCGCCCCTCCCGGCCCTCCTCCCCCCGCCCGCCGCTC
CGTGCAGCCTGAGAGGAAACAAAGTGCTGCGAGCAGGAGACGGCGGCGGCGCGAACCCTGCTGGGCCTCC
AGTCACCCTCGTCTTGCATTTTCCCGCGTGCGTGTGTGAGTGGGTGTGTGTGTTTTCTTACAAAGGGTAT
TTCGCGATCGATCGATTGATTCGTAGTTCCCCCCCGCGCGCCTTTGCCCTTTGTGCTGTAATCGAGCTCC
CGCCATCCCAGGTGCTTCTCCGTTCCTCTAAACGCCAGCGTCTGGACGTGAGCGCAGGTCGCCGGTTTGT
GCCTTCGGTCCCCGCTTCGCCCCCTGCCGTCCCCTCCTTATCACGGTCCCGCTCGCGGCCTCGCCGCCCC
GCTGTCTCCGCCGCCCGCCATGGTGTCTAAGGGCGAAGAGCTGATTAAGGAGAACATGCACATGAAGCTG
TACATGGAGGGCACCGTGAACAACCACCACTTCAAGTGCACATCCGAGGGCGAAGGCAAGCCCTACGAGG
GCACCCAGACCATGAGAATCAAGGTGGTCGAGGGCGGCCCTCTCCCCTTCGCCTTCGACATCCTGGCTAC
CAGCTTCATGTACGGCAGCAGAACCTTCATCAACCACACCCAGGGCATCCCCGATTTCTTTAAGCAGTCC
TTCCCTGAGGGCTTCACATGGGAGAGAGTCACCACATACGAAGACGGGGGCGTGCTGACCGCTACCCAGG
ACACCAGCCTCCAGGACGGCTGCCTCATCTACAACGTCAAGATCAGAGGGGTGAACTTCCCATCCAACGG
CCCTGTGATGCAGAAGAAAACACTCGGCTGGGAGGCCAACACCGAGATGCTGTACCCCGCTGACGGCGGC
CTGGAAGGCAGAACCGACATGGCCCTGAAGCTCGTGGGCGGGGGCCACCTGATCTGCAACTTCAAGACCA
CATACAGATCCAAGAAACCCGCTAAGAACCTCAAGATGCCCGGCGTCTACTATGTGGACCACAGACTGGA
AAGAATCAAGGAGGCCGACAAAGAGACCTACGTCGAGCAGCACGAGGTGGCTGTGGCCAGATACTGCGAC
CTCCCTAGCAAACTGGGGCACAAACTTAATGGCATGGACGAGCTGTACAAGAGCGGCCTGAGAAGCAGAG
CCCAGGCCAGCGCGACTGCGACCCCCGTGCCGCCGCGGATGGGCAGCCGCGCTGGCGGCCCCACCACGCC
GCTGAGCCCCACGCGCCTGTCGCGGCTCCAGGAGAAGGAGGAGCTGCGCGAGCTCAATGACCGGCTGGCG
GTGTACATCGACAAGGTGCGCAGCCTGGAGACGGAGAACAGCGCGCTGCAGCTGCAGGTGACGGAGCGCG
AGGAGGTGCGCGGCCGTGAGCTCACCGGCCTCAAGGCGCTCTACGAGACCGAGCTGGCCGACGCGCGACG
CGCGCTCGACGACACGGCCCGCGAGCGCGCCAAGCTGCAGATCGAGCTGGGCAAGTGCAAGGCGGAACAC
GACCAGCTGCTCCTCAAGTGAGTGCTAGCTGGCGGCCGCGTTAGCGCCAAGGAGGGGCGGGGGCGCAACC
GCGGCGACCAGCTCACCGGGTTCTGCCGTGGGGAGGGAGCAGAGGCCAGGATGCACGCGTCCTTCTGAAG
GAACAGGGTCTCGGTCTCCGGAAAGGAGAAAGAATCTAGAGTTCATAGCGGAGCAGGGGTCGCGGAGGGG
GCTCGAGCTGTAGCGCTGGGGGGCCGTGATGCCCATTTCTAGATTTTGGATACCCGCTGGGACGTGGTAA
GTGCGCGCCTGGGACTGCCGAGAAGGAGCTCCCGCTTTCGCACTCGAATCCGGGGAGCCGGCGCGGAGAG
GCGGCCCCTCAGGCCCCAGGTGCGGGGAGCTGGAGCGCGAGCGCGCGCTCGCGTGCGCGCCCCAGTTTCC
GGCCGGCGCGAGACAAAGCGTCTAGCGGATTTGCAGTGCCGGGATGGGCGGCCGGGGAGGACTGGCAGCC
CGCCTCTAGAATGAATGAGCTTCGCGCGGGCAGAGAGAGGAAGGGGAGGGACCTTCCCGCAGCATCCGCG
TCTCCTGGGGGTGGGTCCCGCTTTGGCGCGCTCAGTCTTGGCCCTGTGACGTTTTGCGAAGATTCTACGC
CTGCTTTAGGCGGGAGAGAGAGGCGGAG
